>Addgene plasmid #197196 | pAAV-CAG-E2-Crimson | addgene full sequence | sequence record 387497 | Addgene Partial NGS Result
TATCTACGTAGCCATGCTCTAGGAAGAGTACCATTGACGTCAATAATGACGTATGTTCCCATAGTAACGC
CAATAGGGACTTTCCATTGACGTCAATGGGTGGAGTATTTACGGTAAACTGCCCACTTGGCAGTACATCA
AGTGTATCATATGCCAAGTACGCCCCCTATTGACGTCAATGACGGTAAATGGCCCGCCTGGCATTATGCC
CAGTACATGACCTTATGGGACTTTCCTACTTGGCAGTACATCTACGTATTAGTCATCGCTATTACCATGG
TCGAGGTGAGCCCCACGTTCTGCTTCACTCTCCCCATCTCCCCCCCCTCCCCACCCCCAATTTTGTATTT
ATTTATTTTTTAATTATTTTGTGCAGCGATGGGGGCGGGGGGGGGGGGGGGGCGCGCGCCAGGCGGGGCG
GGGCGGGGCGAGGGGCGGGGCGGGGCGAGGCGGAGAGGTGCGGCGGCAGCCAATCAGAGCGGCGCGCTCC
GAAAGTTTCCTTTTATGGCGAGGCGGCGGCGGCGGCGGCCCTATAAAAAGCGAAGCGCGCGGCGGGCGGG
AGTCGCTGCGCGCTGCCTTCGCCCCGTGCCCCGCTCCGCCGCCGCCTCGCGCCGCCCGCCCCGGCTCTGA
CTGACCGCGTTACTCCCACAGGTGAGCGGGCGGGACGGCCCTTCTCCTCCGGGCTGTAATTAGCGCTTGG
TTTAATGACGGCTTGTTTCTTTTCTGTGGCTGCGTGAAAGCCTTGAGGGGCTCCGGGAGGGCCCTTTGTG
CGGGGGGAGCGGCTCGGGGCTGTCCGCGGGGGGACGGCTGCCTTCGGGGGGGACGGGGCAGGGCGGGGTT
CGGCTTCTGGCGTGTGACCGGCGGCTCTAGAGCCTCTGCTAACCATGTTCATGCCTTCTTCTTTTTCCTA
CAGCTCCTGGGCAACGTGCTGGTTATTGTGCTGTCTCATCATTTTGGCAAAGAATTGGATCCGGTACCGC
CACCATGGATAGCACTGAGAACGTCATCAAGCCCTTCATGCGCTTCAAGGTGCACATGGAGGGCTCCGTG
AACGGCCACGAGTTCGAGATCGAGGGCGTGGGCGAGGGCAAGCCCTACGAGGGCACCCAGACCGCCAAGC
TGCAAGTGACCAAGGGCGGCCCCCTGCCCTTCGCCTGGGACATCCTGTCCCCCCAGTTCTTCTACGGCTC
CAAGGCGTACATCAAGCACCCCGCCGACATCCCCGACTACCTCAAGCAGTCCTTCCCCGAGGGCTTCAAG
TGGGAGCGCGTGATGAACTTCGAGGACGGCGGCGTGGTGACCGTGACCCAGGACTCCTCCCTGCAGGACG
GCACCCTCATCTACCACGTGAAGTTCATCGGCGTGAACTTCCCCTCCGACGGCCCCGTAATGCAGAAGAA
GACTCTGGGCTGGGAGCCCTCCACTGAGCGCAACTACCCCCGCGACGGCGTGCTGAAGGGCGAGAACCAC
ATGGCGCTGAAGCTGAAGGGCGGCGGCCACTACCTGTGTGAGTTCAAGTCCATCTACATGGCCAAGAAGC
CCGTGAAGCTGCCCGGCTACCACTACGTGGACTACAAGCTCGACATCACCTCCCACAACGAGGACTACAC
CGTGGTGGAGCAGTACGAGCGCGCCGAGGCCCGCCACCACCTGTTCCAGTAAGAATTCGATATCAAGCTT
ATCGATAATCAACCTCTGGATTACAAAATTTGTGAAAGATTGACTGGTATTCTTAACTATGTTGCTCCTT
TTACGCTATGTGGATACGCTGCTTTAATGCCTTTGTATCATGCTATTGCTTCCCGTATGGCTTTCATTTT
CTCCTCCTTGTATAAATCCTGGTTGCTGTCTCTTTATGAGGAGTTGTGGCCCGTTGTCAGGCAACGTGGC
GTGGTGTGCACTGTGTTTGCTGACGCAACCCCCACTGGTTGGGGCATTGCCACCACCTGTCAGCTCCTTT
CCGGGACTTTCGCTTTCCCCCTCCCTATTGCCACGGCGGAACTCATCGCCGCCTGCCTTGCCCGCTGCTG
GACAGGGGCTCGGCTGTTGGGCACTGACAATTCCGTGGTGTTGTCGGGGAAATCATCGTCCTTTCCTTGG
CTGCTCGCCTGTGTTGCCACCTGGATTCTGCGCGGGACGTCCTTCTGCTACGTCCCTTCGGCCCTCAATC
CAGCGGACCTTCCTTCCCGCGGCCTGCTGCCGGCTCTGCGGCCTCTTCCGCGTCTTCGCCTTCGCCCTCA
GACGAGTCGGATCTCCCTTTGGGCCGCCTCCCCGCATCGATACCGTCGACCCGGGCGGCCGCTTCGAGCA
GACATGATAAGATACATTGATGAGTTTGGACAAACCACAACTAGAATGCAGTGAAAAAAATGCTTTATTT
GTGAAATTTGTGATGCTATTGCTTTATTTGTAACCATTATAAGCTGCAATAAACAAGTTAACAACAACAA
TTGCATTCATTTTATGTTTCAGGTTCAGGGGGAGATGTGGGAGGTTTTTTAAAGCAAGTAAAACCTCTAC
AAATGTGGTAAAATCGATAAGGATCTTCCTAGAGCATGGCTACGTAGATAAGTAGCATGGCGGGTTAATC
ATTAACTACAAGGAACCCCTAGTGATGGAGTTGGCCACTCCCTCTCTGCGCGCTCGCTCGCTCACTGAGG
CCGGGCGACCAAAGGTCGCCCGACGCCCGGGCTTTGCCCGGGCGGCCTCAGTGAGCGAGCGAGCGCGCAG
CTGCATTAATGAATCGGCCAACGCGCGGGGAGAGGCGGTTTGCGTATTGGGCGCTCTTCCGCTTCCTCGC
TCACTGACTCGCTGCGCTCGGTCGTTCGGCTGCGGCGAGCGGTATCAGCTCACTCAAAGGCGGTAATACG
GTTATCCACAGAATCAGGGGATAACGCAGGAAAGAACATGTGAGCAAAAGGCCAGCAAAAGGCCAGGAAC
CGTAAAAAGGCCGCGTTGCTGGCGTTTTTCCATAGGCTCCGCCCCCCTGACGAGCATCACAAAAATCGAC
GCTCAAGTCAGAGGTGGCGAAACCCGACAGGACTATAAAGATACCAGGCGTTTCCCCCTGGAAGCTCCCT
CGTGCGCTCTCCTGTTCCGACCCTGCCGCTTACCGGATACCTGTCCGCCTTTCTCCCTTCGGGAAGCGTG
GCGCTTTCTCATAGCTCACGCTGTAGGTATCTCAGTTCGGTGTAGGTCGTTCGCTCCAAGCTGGGCTGTG
TGCACGAACCCCCCGTTCAGCCCGACCGCTGCGCCTTATCCGGTAACTATCGTCTTGAGTCCAACCCGGT
AAGACACGACTTATCGCCACTGGCAGCAGCCACTGGTAACAGGATTAGCAGAGCGAGGTATGTAGGCGGT
GCTACAGAGTTCTTGAAGTGGTGGCCTAACTACGGCTACACTAGAAGAACAGTATTTGGTATCTGCGCTC
TGCTGAAGCCAGTTACCTTCGGAAAAAGAGTTGGTAGCTCTTGATCCGGCAAACAAACCACCGCTGGTAG
CGGTGGTTTTTTTGTTTGCAAGCAGCAGATTACGCGCAGAAAAAAAGGATCTCAAGAAGATCCTTTGATC
TTTTCTACGGGGTCTGACGCTCAGTGGAACGAAAACTCACGTTAAGGGATTTTGGTCATGAGATTATCAA
AAAGGATCTTCACCTAGATCCTTTTAAATTAAAAATGAAGTTTTAAATCAATCTAAAGTATATATGAGTA
AACTTGGTCTGACAGTTACCAATGCTTAATCAGTGAGGCACCTATCTCAGCGATCTGTCTATTTCGTTCA
TCCATAGTTGCCTGACTCCCCGTCGTGTAGATAACTACGATACGGGAGGGCTTACCATCTGGCCCCAGTG
CTGCAATGATACCGCGAGACCCACGCTCACCGGCTCCAGATTTATCAGCAATAAACCAGCCAGCCGGAAG
GGCCGAGCGCAGAAGTGGTCCTGCAACTTTATCCGCCTCCATCCAGTCTATTAATTGTTGCCGGGAAGCT
AGAGTAAGTAGTTCGCCAGTTAATAGTTTGCGCAACGTTGTTGCCATTGCTACAGGCATCGTGGTGTCAC
GCTCGTCGTTTGGTATGGCTTCATTCAGCTCCGGTTCCCAACGATCAAGGCGAGTTACATGATCCCCCAT
GTTGTGCAAAAAAGCGGTTAGCTCCTTCGGTCCTCCGATCGTTGTCAGAAGTAAGTTGGCCGCAGTGTTA
TCACTCATGGTTATGGCAGCACTGCATAATTCTCTTACTGTCATGCCATCCGTAAGATGCTTTTCTGTGA
CTGGTGAGTACTCAACCAAGTCATTCTGAGAATAGTGTATGCGGCGACCGAGTTGCTCTTGCCCGGCGTC
AATACGGGATAATACCGCGCCACATAGCAGAACTTTAAAAGTGCTCATCATTGGAAAACGTTCTTCGGGG
CGAAAACTCTCAAGGATCTTACCGCTGTTGAGATCCAGTTCGATGTAACCCACTCGTGCACCCAACTGAT
CTTCAGCATCTTTTACTTTCACCAGCGTTTCTGGGTGAGCAAAAACAGGAAGGCAAAATGCCGCAAAAAA
GGGAATAAGGGCGACACGGAAATGTTGAATACTCATACTCTTCCTTTTTCAATATTATTGAAGCATTTAT
CAGGGTTATTGTCTCATGAGCGGATACATATTTGAATGTATTTAGAAAAATAAACAAATAGGGGTTCCGC
GCACATTTCCCCGAAAAGTGCCACCTAAATTGTAAGCGTTAATATTTTGTTAAAATTCGCGTTAAATTTT
TGTTAAATCAGCTCATTTTTTAACCAATAGGCCGAAATCGGCAAAATCCCTTATAAATCAAAAGAATAGA
CCGAGATAGGGT
[37 nt withheld, positions 4843-4879]
AAAGAACGTGGACTCCAACGTCAAAGG
[49 nt withheld, positions 4907-4955]
T
[91 nt withheld, positions 4957-5047]
G
[124 nt withheld, positions 5049-5172]
CCCATTCGCCATTCAGGCTGCGCAACTGTTGGGAAGGGCGATCGGTGCGGGCCTCTTCGCTATTACGCCA
GCTGCGCGCTCGCTCGCTCACTGAGGCCGCCCGGGCAAAGCCCGGGCGTCGGGCGACCTTTGGTCGCCCG
GCCTCAGTGAGCGAGCGAGCGCGCAGAGAGGGAGTGGCCAACTCCATCACTAGGGGTTCCTTGTAGTTAA
TGATTAACCCGCCATGCTACT
Features (pLannotate 1.2.2; 18 found; start..end, strand, type, name):
     31..279     +  enhancer       CMV enhancer (fragment): human cytomegalovirus immediate early enhancer
    281..558     +  promoter       chicken β-actin promoter: No description available
    559..694     +  intron         hybrid intron (fragment): hybrid between chicken β-actin (CBA) and minute virus of mice (MMV) introns (Gray et al., 2011)
    783..913     +  intron         chimeric intron (fragment): chimera between introns from chicken β-actin and rabbit β-globin
    911..973     +  CDS            HBB (fragment): HBB_LEPEU - Experimental evidence at protein level: Swiss-Prot protein existence level 1. Involved in oxygen transport from the lung to the various peripheral tissues. From Lepus europaeus (European hare).
    985..1659    +  CDS            E2-Crimson: E2-Crimson is a basic (constitutively fluorescent) far red fluorescent protein published in 2009, derived from Discosoma sp.. It is reported to be a rapidly-maturing tetramer with low acid sensitivity.
   1663..1687    +  misc_feature   MCS (fragment): pBluescript multiple cloning site
   1687..2275    +  misc_feature   WPRE: woodchuck hepatitis virus posttranscriptional regulatory element
   2318..2439    -  polyA_signal   SV40 poly(A) signal: SV40 polyadenylation signal
   2462..2530    -  CDS            large T antigen (fragment): large T antigen from SV40 (simian virus 40)
   2601..2734    +  repeat_region  AAV2 ITR: inverted terminal repeat of adeno-associated virus serotype 2 inverted
   2728..2784    -  CDS            lacI (fragment): lac repressor; lacI; The lac repressor binds to the lac operator to inhibit transcription in E. coli. This inhibition can be relieved by adding lactose or isopropyl-β-D-thiogalactopyranoside (IPTG).
   2967..3555    -  rep_origin     ori: high-copy-number ColE1/pMB1/pBR322/pUC origin of replication
   3726..4586    -  CDS            AmpR: β-lactamase; bla; confers resistance to ampicillin, carbenicillin, and related antibiotics
   4587..4691    -  promoter       AmpR promoter: bla
   4744..5172    -  rep_origin     f1 ori (sequence partly withheld): f1 bacteriophage origin of replication; arrow indicates direction of (+) strand synthesis
   5177..5246    -  CDS            lacZα (fragment): LacZα fragment of β-galactosidase; lacZ fragment
   5241..5373    -  repeat_region  AAV2 ITR (fragment): inverted terminal repeat of adeno-associated virus serotype 2 inverted
