[The description below was written by a language model from this plasmid's Addgene catalogue record and pLannotate feature annotations shown in this document.]
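Description:
pAAV-CAG-E2-Crimson is an adeno-associated virus transfer plasmid built on the pAAV-CAG-WPRE backbone for expressing the far-red fluorescent protein E2-Crimson in mammalian cells. It is maintained in E. coli through a high-copy ColE1/pUC-type origin and selected with ampicillin via the β-lactamase gene and its own promoter. An f1 phage origin is also present. The recorded growth strain is a recombination-deficient "stable" strain, a common choice for limiting rearrangement of ITR repeats.

The expression cassette lies between two AAV2 inverted terminal repeats, which are the cis elements needed for replication and packaging of the intervening DNA into AAV particles when rep, cap and helper functions are supplied in trans. One ITR is annotated only as a fragment, and the sequence is described as a partial NGS result, so ITR integrity cannot be judged from the table. Transcription is driven by the composite CAG promoter, annotated here as a CMV immediate-early enhancer fragment, the chicken β-actin promoter and chimeric β-actin/β-globin intron sequence, giving strong, broadly active expression. The short HBB, large T antigen, lacI and lacZα "CDS" hits appear to be incidental matches to intron, polyadenylation-region and backbone remnants rather than functional genes.

The E2-Crimson coding sequence, inserted by Gibson assembly with no annotated tags, is followed by a WPRE, which enhances transcript stability and expression, and an SV40 polyadenylation signal. The catalogue lists the insert species as mouse, whereas the feature annotation describes E2-Crimson as a rapidly maturing tetrameric protein derived from Discosoma sp. The plasmid can be transfected directly or used to make recombinant AAV. The associated publication concerns quantitative assessment of near-infrared fluorescent proteins, which suggests a role in that evaluation.
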