Addgene plasmid #197196: pAAV-CAG-E2-Crimson
Purpose: Expresses the protein of E2-Crimson in mammalian cells
Depositing lab: Kiryl Piatkevich. Depositing organization: Westlake University. Publication: Quantitative assessment of near-infrared fluorescent proteins. Zhang H, Papadaki S, Sun X, Wang X, Drobizhev M, Yao L, Rehbock M, Koster RW, Wu L, Namikawa K, Piatkevich KD. Nat Methods. 2023 Sep 4. doi: 10.1038/s41592-023-01975-z. PubMed 37666982.
Backbone
  Vector backbone: pAAV-CAG-WPRE
  Vector type: AAV
Growth in bacteria
  Bacterial resistance: Ampicillin, 100 μg/mL
  Growth temperature: 37°C
  Growth strain: NEB Stable
  Copy number: High Copy
Gene/Insert
  Gene/Insert name: E2-Crimson
  Species: M. musculus (mouse)
  Cloning method: Gibson Cloning
Terms and licenses: Academic/Nonprofit Terms; Industry Terms: Not Available to Industry
Depositor comments: Please visit https://www.researchsquare.com/article/rs-797586/v1 for preprint.
How to cite: pAAV-CAG-E2-Crimson was a gift from Kiryl Piatkevich (Addgene plasmid # 197196 ; http://n2t.net/addgene:197196 ; RRID:Addgene_197196)
